Addgene plasmid #19787: pET19b NFRKB 1-101
Depositing lab: Joan Conaway & Ronald Conaway. Depositing organization: Stowers Institute for Medical Research. Publication: Distinct modes of regulation of the Uch37 deubiquitinating enzyme in the proteasome and in the Ino80 chromatin-remodeling complex. Yao T, Song L, Jin J, Cai Y, Takahashi H, Swanson SK, Washburn MP, Florens L, Conaway RC, Cohen RE, Conaway JW. Mol Cell. 2008 Sep 26. 31(6):909-17. 10.1016/j.molcel.2008.08.027 PubMed 18922472.
Backbone
  Vector backbone: pET19b
  Backbone manufacturer: Novagen
  Backbone size w/o insert (bp): 5700
  Vector type: Bacterial Expression
Growth in bacteria
  Bacterial resistance: Ampicillin, 100 μg/mL
  Growth temperature: 37°C
  Growth strain: DH5alpha
  Copy number: Low Copy
Gene/Insert
  Gene/Insert name: NFRKB
  Species: H. sapiens (human)
  Insert size (bp): 300
  Mutation: only contains amino acids 1-101
  GenBank ID: BC063280
  Entrez Gene: NFRKB (a.k.a. INO80G)
  Tag / fusion protein: His (N terminal on backbone)
  Cloning method: Restriction Enzyme; 5′ cloning site SalI (destroyed during cloning); 3′ cloning site KpnI (unknown if destroyed)
  Sequencing primers: 5′ T7; 3′ T7 terminator
Terms and licenses: Academic/Nonprofit Terms; Industry Terms: Not Available to Industry
How to cite: pET19b NFRKB 1-101 was a gift from Joan Conaway & Ronald Conaway (Addgene plasmid # 19787 ; http://n2t.net/addgene:19787 ; RRID:Addgene_19787)
