[The description below was written by a language model from this plasmid's Addgene catalogue record.]
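Description:
pET19b NFRKB 1-101 is a bacterial expression plasmid built on the Novagen pET19b backbone (about 5.7 kb without insert). It carries ampicillin resistance for selection and is recorded as a low-copy plasmid propagated in a standard cloning strain, DH5alpha. No feature table accompanies the record, so individual backbone elements are not itemised. However, the listed T7 and T7 terminator sequencing primers fit the usual pET design, in which the insert sits between a T7 promoter and T7 terminator. In such vectors, transcription depends on T7 RNA polymerase supplied by a suitable expression host rather than by the cloning strain.

The insert is a roughly 300 bp fragment of human NFRKB (also known as INO80G), truncated so that it encodes only amino acids 1-101. It is fused to an N-terminal His tag provided by the backbone, which would allow the recombinant fragment to be purified by immobilised metal affinity chromatography. The fragment was introduced by restriction cloning. The 5′ SalI site was destroyed in the process, and it is not recorded whether the 3′ KpnI site survived.

The record does not give an explicit purpose. The associated publication concerns how the Uch37 deubiquitinating enzyme is regulated in the proteasome and in the Ino80 chromatin-remodelling complex, of which NFRKB is a subunit. The construct is therefore most plausibly meant for producing a defined N-terminal NFRKB fragment in E. coli for biochemical work, such as domain mapping, binding or activity assays in that system.
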