>Addgene plasmid #19787 | pET19b NFRKB 1-101 | addgene partial sequence | sequence record 25536 | T7-term
NNNCTCTTNGGGCTTGTTGCAGCCGGATCCGCCTGCAGCGGTACCTCATCCAAAGCGGAAGTTCTCCCCA
CTGAACAAGGCTAAGATGAGTTCATTCTGCTGCTCAGCACTGTCTTCAGGAAACTGGGGCAGAAACTGCT
GGAGGTGTTCACGTTGAGAATCACTTAACACTTCCTGCCATGTTGAGAGGCTGACAACATCAAAGAAGAT
CTCAGGATCCTCCAGAAGGTCCTCGGGCAGACTAACTCTGGTGCCTCCCAGGAGGCAATCCTCCATGATG
CGCGTGCCATGGCCATCTCCACACGGACCAAGTTCCAGAGGATCTGTCAGCATATGGTCTAAGGAATCCA
TGTCGAGCATATGCTTGTCGTCGTCGTCGATATGGCCGCTGCTGTGATGATGATGATGATGATGATGATG
ATGGCCCATGGTATATCTCCTTCTTAAAGTTAAACAAAATTATTTCTAGAGGGGAATTGTTATCCGCTCA
CAATTCCCCTATAGTGAGTCGTATTAATTTCGCGGGATCGAGATCTCGATCCTCTACGCCGGACGCATCG
TGGCCGGCATCACCGGCGCCACAGGTGCGGTTGCTGGCGCCTATATCGCCGACATCACCGATGGGGAAGA
TCGGGCTCGCCACTTCGGGCTCATGAGCGCTTGTTTCGGCGTGGGTATGGTGGCAGGCCCCGTGGCCGGG
GGACTGTTGGGCGCCATCTCCTTGCATGCACCATTTGNNNNNNGGGGCCGCCCCNNNNNNNNCCNCNNGG
GGGGGNNCNTNCNNNGGGGGATCCCNAANGGNAANCNNCNA
